>Addgene plasmid #145006 | TFORF3530 | depositor full sequence | sequence record 287132 | Full Sequence
TTAATGTAGTCTTATGCAATACTCTTGTAGTCTTGCAACATGGTAACGATGAGTTAGCAACATGCCTTAC
AAGGAGAGAAAAAGCACCGTGCATGCCGATTGGTGGAAGTAAGGTGGTACGATCGTGCCTTATTAGGAAG
GCAACAGACGGGTCTGACATGGATTGGACGAACCACTGAATTGCCGCATTGCAGAGATATTGTATTTAAG
TGCCTAGCTCGATACATAAACGGGTCTCTCTGGTTAGACCAGATCTGAGCCTGGGAGCTCTCTGGCTAAC
TAGGGAACCCACTGCTTAAGCCTCAATAAAGCTTGCCTTGAGTGCTTCAAGTAGTGTGTGCCCGTCTGTT
GTGTGACTCTGGTAACTAGAGATCCCTCAGACCCTTTTAGTCAGTGTGGAAAATCTCTAGCAGTGGCGCC
CGAACAGGGACTTGAAAGCGAAAGGGAAACCAGAGGAGCTCTCTCGACGCAGGACTCGGCTTGCTGAAGC
GCGCACGGCAAGAGGCGAGGGGCGGCGACTGGTGAGTACGCCAAAAATTTTGACTAGCGGAGGCTAGAAG
GAGAGAGATGGGTGCGAGAGCGTCAGTATTAAGCGGGGGAGAATTAGATCGCGATGGGAAAAAATTCGGT
TAAGGCCAGGGGGAAAGAAAAAATATAAATTAAAACATATAGTATGGGCAAGCAGGGAGCTAGAACGATT
CGCAGTTAATCCTGGCCTGTTAGAAACATCAGAAGGCTGTAGACAAATACTGGGACAGCTACAACCATCC
CTTCAGACAGGATCAGAAGAACTTAGATCATTATATAATACAGTAGCAACCCTCTATTGTGTGCATCAAA
GGATAGAGATAAAAGACACCAAGGAAGCTTTAGACAAGATAGAGGAAGAGCAAAACAAAAGTAAGACCAC
CGCACAGCAAGCGGCCGCTGATCTTCAGACCTGGAGGAGGAGATATGAGGGACAATTGGAGAAGTGAATT
ATATAAATATAAAGTAGTAAAAATTGAACCATTAGGAGTAGCACCCACCAAGGCAAAGAGAAGAGTGGTG
CAGAGAGAAAAAAGAGCAGTGGGAATAGGAGCTTTGTTCCTTGGGTTCTTGGGAGCAGCAGGAAGCACTA
TGGGCGCAGCGTCAATGACGCTGACGGTACAGGCCAGACAATTATTGTCTGGTATAGTGCAGCAGCAGAA
CAATTTGCTGAGGGCTATTGAGGCGCAACAGCATCTGTTGCAACTCACAGTCTGGGGCATCAAGCAGCTC
CAGGCAAGAATCCTGGCTGTGGAAAGATACCTAAAGGATCAACAGCTCCTGGGGATTTGGGGTTGCTCTG
GAAAACTCATTTGCACCACTGCTGTGCCTTGGAATGCTAGTTGGAGTAATAAATCTCTGGAACAGATTTG
GAATCACACGACCTGGATGGAGTGGGACAGAGAAATTAACAATTACACAAGCTTAATACACTCCTTAATT
GAAGAATCGCAAAACCAGCAAGAAAAGAATGAACAAGAATTATTGGAATTAGATAAATGGGCAAGTTTGT
GGAATTGGTTTAACATAACAAATTGGCTGTGGTATATAAAATTATTCATAATGATAGTAGGAGGCTTGGT
AGGTTTAAGAATAGTTTTTGCTGTACTTTCTATAGTGAATAGAGTTAGGCAGGGATATTCACCATTATCG
TTTCAGACCCACCTCCCAACCCCGAGGGGACCCATGCATTGCATCTCAATTAGTCAGCAACCAGGTGTGG
AAAGTCCCCAGGCTCCCCAGCAGGCAGAAGTATGCAAAGCATGCGTCTCAATTAGTCAGCAACCATAGTC
CCGCCCCTAACTCCGCCCATCCCGCCCCTAACTCCGCCCAGTTCCGCCCATTCTCCGCCCCATGGCTGAC
TAATTTTTTTTATTTATGCAGAGGCCGAGGCCGCCTCGGCCTCTGAGCTATTCCAGAAGTAGTGAGGAGG
CTTTTTTGGAGGCCTAGGCTTTTGCAAAAAGCTTTCTAGAGGTACCACCGGAGCTTACCATGACCGAGTA
CAAGCCCACGGTGCGCCTCGCCACCCGCGACGACGTCCCCAGGGCCGTACGCACCCTCGCCGCCGCGTTC
GCCGACTACCCCGCCACGCGCCACACCGTCGATCCGGACCGCCACATCGAGCGGGTCACCGAGCTGCAAG
AACTCTTCCTCACGCGCGTCGGGCTCGACATCGGCAAGGTGTGGGTCGCGGACGACGGCGCCGCCGTGGC
GGTCTGGACCACGCCGGAGAGCGTCGAAGCGGGGGCGGTGTTCGCCGAGATCGGCCCGCGCATGGCCGAG
TTGAGCGGTTCCCGGCTGGCCGCGCAGCAACAGATGGAAGGCCTCCTGGCGCCGCACCGGCCCAAGGAGC
CCGCGTGGTTCCTGGCCACCGTCGGCGTCTCGCCCGACCACCAGGGCAAGGGTCTGGGCAGCGCCGTCGT
GCTCCCCGGAGTGGAGGCGGCCGAGCGCGCCGGGGTGCCCGCCTTCCTGGAGACCTCCGCGCCCCGCAAC
CTCCCCTTCTACGAGCGGCTCGGCTTCACCGTCACCGCCGACGTCGAGGTGCCCGAAGGACCGCGCACCT
GGTGCATGACCCGCAAGCCCGGTGCCAGTTAACGAATTCTAGATCTTGAGACAAATGGCAGTATTCATCC
ACAATTTTAAAAGAAAAGGGGGGATTGGGGGGTACAGTGCAGGGGAAAGAATAGTAGACATAATAGCAAC
AGACATACAAACTAAAGAATTACAAAAACAAATTACAAAAATTCAAAATTTTCGGGTTTATTACAGGGAC
AGCAGAGATCCACTTTGGCGCCGGCTCGAGGCCTGCAGGTGCAAAGATGGATAAAGTTTTAAACAGAGAG
GAATCTTTGCAGCTAATGGACCTTCTAGGTCTTGAAAGGAGTGGGAATTGGCTCCGGTGCCCGTCAGTGG
GCAGAGCGCACATCGCCCACAGTCCCCGAGAAGTTGGGGGGAGGGGTCGGCAATTGAACCGGTGCCTAGA
GAAGGTGGCGCGGGGTAAACTGGGAAAGTGATGTCGTGTACTGGCTCCGCCTTTTTCCCGAGGGTGGGGG
AGAACCGTATATAAGTGCAGTAGTCGCCGTGAACGTTCTTTTTCGCAACGGGTTTGCCGCCAGAACACAG
GTAAGTGCCGTGTGTGGTTCCCGCGGGCCTGGCCTCTTTACGGGTTATGGCCCTTGCGTGCCTTGAATTA
CTTCCACCTGGCTGCAGTACGTGATTCTTGATCCCGAGCTTCGGGTTGGAAGTGGGTGGGAGAGTTCGAG
GCCTTGCGCTTAAGGAGCCCCTTCGCCTCGTGCTTGAGTTGAGGCCTGGCCTGGGCGCTGGGGCCGCCGC
GTGCGAATCTGGTGGCACCTTCGCGCCTGTCTCGCTGCTTTCGATAAGTCTCTAGCCATTTAAAATTTTT
GATGACCTGCTGCGACGCTTTTTTTCTGGCAAGATAGTCTTGTAAATGCGGGCCAAGATCTGCACACTGG
TATTTCGGTTTTTGGGGCCGCGGGCGGCGACGGGGCCCGTGCGTCCCAGCGCACATGTTCGGCGAGGCGG
GGCCTGCGAGCGCGGCCACCGAGAATCGGACGGGGGTAGTCTCAAGCTGGCCGGCCTGCTCTGGTGCCTG
GCCTCGCGCCGCCGTGTATCGCCCCGCCCTGGGCGGCAAGGCTGGCCCGGTCGGCACCAGTTGCGTGAGC
GGAAAGATGGCCGCTTCCCGGCCCTGCTGCAGGGAGCTCAAAATGGAGGACGCGGCGCTCGGGAGAGCGG
GCGGGTGAGTCACCCACACAAAGGAAAAGGGCCTTTCCGTCCTCAGCCGTCGCTTCATGTGACTCCACGG
AGTACCGGGCGCCGTCCAGGCACCTCGATTAGTTCTCGAGCTTTTGGAGTACGTCGTCTTTAGGTTGGGG
GGAGGGGTTTTATGCGATGGAGTTTCCCCACACTGAGTGGGTGGAGACTGAAGTTAGGCCAGCTTGGCAC
TTGATGTAATTCTCCTTGGAATTTGCCCTTTTTGAGTTTGGATCTTGGTTCATTCTCAAGCCTCAGACAG
TGGTTCAAAGTTTTTTTCTTCCATTTCAGGTGTCGTGAGGCTAGCATCGATTGATCAACAAGTTTGTACA
AAAAAGTTGGCATGGCAGAGACACTGGAGTTCAACGACGTCTATCAGGAGGTGAAAGGTTCCATGAATGA
TGGTCGACTGAGGTTGAGCCGTCAGGGCATCATCTTCAAGAATAGCAAGACAGGCAAAGTGGACAACATC
CAGGCTGGGGAGTTAACAGAAGGTATCTGGCGCCGTGTTGCTCTGGGCCATGGACTTAAACTGCTTACAA
AGAATGGCCATGTCTACAAGTATGATGGCTTCCGAGAATCGGAGTTTGAGAAACTCTCTGATTTCTTCAA
AACTCACTATCGCCTTGAGCTAATGGAGAAGGACCTTTGTGTGAAGGGCTGGAACTGGGGGACAGTGAAA
TTTGGTGGGCAGCTGCTTTCCTTTGACATTGGTGACCAGCCAGTCTTTGAGATACCCCTCAGCAATGTGT
CCCAGTGCACCACAGGCAAGAATGAGGTGACACTGGAATTCCACCAAAACGATGACGCAGAGGTGTCTCT
CATGGAGGTGCGCTTCTACGTCCCACCCACCCAGGAGGATGGTGTGGACCCTGTTGAGGCCTTTGCCCAG
AATGTGTTGTCAAAGGCGGATGTAATCCAGGCCACGGGAGATGCCATCTGCATCTTCCGGGAGCTGCAGT
GTCTGACTCCTCGTGGTCGTTATGACATTCGGATCTACCCCACCTTTCTGCACCTGCATGGCAAGACCTT
TGACTACAAGATCCCCTACACCACAGTACTGCGTCTGTTTTTGTTACCCCACAAGGACCAGCGCCAGATG
TTCTTTGTGATCAGCCTGGATCCCCCAATCAAGCAAGGCCAAACTCGCTACCACTTCCTGATCCTCCTCT
TCTCCAAGGACGAGGACATTTCGTTGACTCTGAACATGAACGAGGAAGAAGTGGAGAAGCGCTTTGAGGG
TCGGCTCACCAAGAACATGTCAGGATCCCTCTATGAGATGGTCAGCCGGGTCATGAAAGCACTGGTAAAC
CGCAAGATCACAGTGCCAGGCAACTTCCAAGGGCACTCAGGGGCCCAGTGCATTACCTGTTCCTACAAGG
CAAGCTCAGGACTGCTCTACCCGCTGGAGCGGGGCTTCATCTACGTCCACAAGCCACCTGTGCACATCCG
CTTCGATGAGATCTCCTTTGTCAACTTTGCTCGTGGTACCACTACTACTCGTTCCTTTGACTTTGAAATT
GAGACCAAGCAGGGCACTCAGTATACCTTCAGCAGCATTGAGAGGGAGGAGTACGGGAAACTGTTTGATT
TTGTCAACGCGAAAAAGCTCAACATCAAAAACCGAGGATTGAAAGAGGGCATGAACCCAAGCTACGATGA
ATATGCTGACTCTGATGAGGACCAGCATGATGCCTACTTGGAGAGGATGAAGGAGGAAGGCAAGATCCGG
GAGGAGAATGCCAATGACAGCAGCGATGACTCAGGAGAAGAAACCGATGAGTCATTCAACCCAGGTGAAG
AGGAGGAAGATGTGGCAGAGGAGTTTGACAGCAACGCCTCTGCCAGCTCCTCCAGTAATGAGGGTGACAG
TGACCGGGATGAGAAGAAGCGGAAACAGCTCAAAAAGGCCAAGATGGCCAAGGACCGCAAGAGCCGCAAG
AAGCCTGTGGAGGTGAAGAAGGGCAAAGACCCCAATGCCCCCAAGAGGCCCATGTCTGCATACATGCTGT
GGCTCAATGCCAGCCGAGAGAAGATCAAGTCAGACCATCCTGGCATCAGCATCACGGATCTTTCCAAGAA
GGCAGGCGAGATCTGGAAGGGAATGTCCAAAGAGAAGAAAGAGGAGTGGGATCGCAAGGCTGAGGATGCC
AGGAGGGACTATGAAAAAGCCATGAAAGAATATGAAGGGGGCCGAGGCGAGTCTTCTAAGAGGGACAAGT
CAAAGAAGAAGAAGAAAGTAAAGGTAAAGATGGAAAAGAAATCCACGCCCTCTAGGGGCTCATCATCCAA
GTCGTCCTCAAGGCAGCTAAGCGAGAGCTTCAAGAGCAAAGAGTTTGTGTCTAGTGATGAGAGCTCTTCG
GGAGAGAACAAGAGCAAAAAGAAGAGGAGGAGGAGCGAGGACTCTGAAGAAGAAGAACTAGCCAGTACTC
CCCCCAGCTCAGAGGACTCAGCGTCAGGATCCGATGAGTACCCAACTTTCTTGTACAAAGTGGTTGATAT
CGGTAAGCCTATCCCTAACCCTCTCCTCGGTCTCGATTCTACGTAGTAATGAACTAGTCCGTAACTTGAA
AGTATTTCGATTTCTTGGCTTTATATATCTTGTGGAAAGGACGAAGCTCTGTATGCGTACGATAACAAAC
GCGTTAAGTCGACAATCAACCTCTGGATTACAAAATTTGTGAAAGATTGACTGGTATTCTTAACTATGTT
GCTCCTTTTACGCTATGTGGATACGCTGCTTTAATGCCTTTGTATCATGCTATTGCTTCCCGTATGGCTT
TCATTTTCTCCTCCTTGTATAAATCCTGGTTGCTGTCTCTTTATGAGGAGTTGTGGCCCGTTGTCAGGCA
ACGTGGCGTGGTGTGCACTGTGTTTGCTGACGCAACCCCCACTGGTTGGGGCATTGCCACCACCTGTCAG
CTCCTTTCCGGGACTTTCGCTTTCCCCCTCCCTATTGCCACGGCGGAACTCATCGCCGCCTGCCTTGCCC
GCTGCTGGACAGGGGCTCGGCTGTTGGGCACTGACAATTCCGTGGTGTTGTCGGGGAAATCATCGTCCTT
TCCTTGGCTGCTCGCCTGTGTTGCCACCTGGATTCTGCGCGGGACGTCCTTCTGCTACGTCCCTTCGGCC
CTCAATCCAGCGGACCTTCCTTCCCGCGGCCTGCTGCCGGCTCTGCGGCCTCTTCCGCGTCTTCGCCTTC
GCCCTCAGACGAGTCGGATCTCCCTTTGGGCCGCCTCCCCGCGTCGACTTTAAGACCAATGACTTACAAG
GCAGCTGTAGATCTTAGCCACTTTTTAAAAGAAAAGGGGGGACTGGAAGGGCTAATTCACTCCCAACGAA
GACAAGATCTGCTTTTTGCTTGTACTGGGTCTCTCTGGTTAGACCAGATCTGAGCCTGGGAGCTCTCTGG
CTAACTAGGGAACCCACTGCTTAAGCCTCAATAAAGCTTGCCTTGAGTGCTTCAAGTAGTGTGTGCCCGT
CTGTTGTGTGACTCTGGTAACTAGAGATCCCTCAGACCCTTTTAGTCAGTGTGGAAAATCTCTAGCAGTA
CGTATAGTAGTTCATGTCATCTTATTATTCAGTATTTATAACTTGCAAAGAAATGAATATCAGAGAGTGA
GAGGAACTTGTTTATTGCAGCTTATAATGGTTACAAATAAAGCAATAGCATCACAAATTTCACAAATAAA
GCATTTTTTTCACTGCATTCTAGTTGTGGTTTGTCCAAACTCATCAATGTATCTTATCATGTCTGGCTCT
AGCTATCCCGCCCCTAACTCCGCCCATCCCGCCCCTAACTCCGCCCAGTTCCGCCCATTCTCCGCCCCAT
GGCTGACTAATTTTTTTTATTTATGCAGAGGCCGAGGCCGCCTCGGCCTCTGAGCTATTCCAGAAGTAGT
GAGGAGGCTTTTTTGGAGGCCTAGGGACGTACCCAATTCGCCCTATAGTGAGTCGTATTACGCGCGCTCA
CTGGCCGTCGTTTTACAACGTCGTGACTGGGAAAACCCTGGCGTTACCCAACTTAATCGCCTTGCAGCAC
ATCCCCCTTTCGCCAGCTGGCGTAATAGCGAAGAGGCCCGCACCGATCGCCCTTCCCAACAGTTGCGCAG
CCTGAATGGCGAATGGG
[124 nt withheld, positions 7928-8051]
C
[91 nt withheld, positions 8053-8143]
A
[49 nt withheld, positions 8145-8193]
CCTTTGACGTTGGAGTCCACGTTCTTT
[37 nt withheld, positions 8221-8257]
ACCCTATCTCGGTCTATTCTTTTGATTTATAAGGGATTTTGCCGATTTCGGCCTATTGGTTAAAAAATGA
GCTGATTTAACAAAAATTTAACGCGAATTTTAACAAAATATTAACGCTTACAATTTAGGTGGCACTTTTC
GGGGAAATGTGCGCGGAACCCCTATTTGTTTATTTTTCTAAATACATTCAAATATGTATCCGCTCATGAG
ACAATAACCCTGATAAATGCTTCAATAATATTGAAAAAGGAAGAGTATGAGTATTCAACATTTCCGTGTC
GCCCTTATTCCCTTTTTTGCGGCATTTTGCCTTCCTGTTTTTGCTCACCCAGAAACGCTGGTGAAAGTAA
AAGATGCTGAAGATCAGTTGGGTGCACGAGTGGGTTACATCGAACTGGATCTCAACAGCGGTAAGATCCT
TGAGAGTTTTCGCCCCGAAGAACGTTTTCCAATGATGAGCACTTTTAAAGTTCTGCTATGTGGCGCGGTA
TTATCCCGTATTGACGCCGGGCAAGAGCAACTCGGTCGCCGCATACACTATTCTCAGAATGACTTGGTTG
AGTACTCACCAGTCACAGAAAAGCATCTTACGGATGGCATGACAGTAAGAGAATTATGCAGTGCTGCCAT
AACCATGAGTGATAACACTGCGGCCAACTTACTTCTGACAACGATCGGAGGACCGAAGGAGCTAACCGCT
TTTTTGCACAACATGGGGGATCATGTAACTCGCCTTGATCGTTGGGAACCGGAGCTGAATGAAGCCATAC
CAAACGACGAGCGTGACACCACGATGCCTGTAGCAATGGCAACAACGTTGCGCAAACTATTAACTGGCGA
ACTACTTACTCTAGCTTCCCGGCAACAATTAATAGACTGGATGGAGGCGGATAAAGTTGCAGGACCACTT
CTGCGCTCGGCCCTTCCGGCTGGCTGGTTTATTGCTGATAAATCTGGAGCCGGTGAGCGTGGGTCTCGCG
GTATCATTGCAGCACTGGGGCCAGATGGTAAGCCCTCCCGTATCGTAGTTATCTACACGACGGGGAGTCA
GGCAACTATGGATGAACGAAATAGACAGATCGCTGAGATAGGTGCCTCACTGATTAAGCATTGGTAACTG
TCAGACCAAGTTTACTCATATATACTTTAGATTGATTTAAAACTTCATTTTTAATTTAAAAGGATCTAGG
TGAAGATCCTTTTTGATAATCTCATGACCAAAATCCCTTAACGTGAGTTTTCGTTCCACTGAGCGTCAGA
CCCCGTAGAAAAGATCAAAGGATCTTCTTGAGATCCTTTTTTTCTGCGCGTAATCTGCTGCTTGCAAACA
AAAAAACCACCGCTACCAGCGGTGGTTTGTTTGCCGGATCAAGAGCTACCAACTCTTTTTCCGAAGGTAA
CTGGCTTCAGCAGAGCGCAGATACCAAATACTGTTCTTCTAGTGTAGCCGTAGTTAGGCCACCACTTCAA
GAACTCTGTAGCACCGCCTACATACCTCGCTCTGCTAATCCTGTTACCAGTGGCTGCTGCCAGTGGCGAT
AAGTCGTGTCTTACCGGGTTGGACTCAAGACGATAGTTACCGGATAAGGCGCAGCGGTCGGGCTGAACGG
GGGGTTCGTGCACACAGCCCAGCTTGGAGCGAACGACCTACACCGAACTGAGATACCTACAGCGTGAGCT
ATGAGAAAGCGCCACGCTTCCCGAAGGGAGAAAGGCGGACAGGTATCCGGTAAGCGGCAGGGTCGGAACA
GGAGAGCGCACGAGGGAGCTTCCAGGGGGAAACGCCTGGTATCTTTATAGTCCTGTCGGGTTTCGCCACC
TCTGACTTGAGCGTCGATTTTTGTGATGCTCGTCAGGGGGGCGGAGCCTATGGAAAAACGCCAGCAACGC
GGCCTTTTTACGGTTCCTGGCCTTTTGCTGGCCTTTTGCTCACATGTTCTTTCCTGCGTTATCCCCTGAT
TCTGTGGATAACCGTATTACCGCCTTTGAGTGAGCTGATACCGCTCGCCGCAGCCGAACGACCGAGCGCA
GCGAGTCAGTGAGCGAGGAAGCGGAAGAGCGCCCAATACGCAAACCGCCTCTCCCCGCGCGTTGGCCGAT
TCATTAATGCAGCTGGCACGACAGGTTTCCCGACTGGAAAGCGGGCAGTGAGCGCAACGCAATTAATGTG
AGTTAGCTCACTCATTAGGCACCCCAGGCTTTACACTTTATGCTTCCGGCTCGTATGTTGTGTGGAATTG
TGAGCGGATAACAATTTCACACAGGAAACAGCTATGACCATGATTACGCCAAGCGCGCAATTAACCCTCA
CTAAAGGGAACAAAAGCTGGAGCTGCAAGC
Features (pLannotate 1.2.2; 34 found; start..end, strand, type, name):
      5..231     +  promoter       RSV promoter: Rous sarcoma virus enhancer/promoter
    232..412     +  LTR            5' LTR (truncated): truncated 5' long terminal repeat (LTR) from HIV-1
    459..584     +  misc_feature   HIV-1 Ψ: packaging signal of human immunodeficiency virus type 1
    568..931     +  CDS            HIV-1 gag (fragment): gag protein from human immunodeficiency virus 1; gag
   1077..1310    +  misc_feature   RRE: The Rev response element (RRE) of HIV-1 allows for Rev-dependent mRNA export from the nucleus to the cytoplasm.
   1687..1713    +  CDS            Rev (fragment): human immunodeficiency virus 1 (HIV-1) Rev protein; rev; enhances nuclear export of unspliced and incompletely spliced viral mRNAs
   1720..1743    +  promoter       SV40 promoter (fragment): SV40 early promoter
   1744..1815    +  promoter       SV40 promoter (fragment): SV40 enhancer and early promoter
   1839..1974    +  rep_origin     SV40 ori: SV40 origin of replication
   2020..2616    +  CDS            PuroR (fragment): puromycin N-acetyltransferase; pac from Streptomyces; confers resistance to puromycin
   2665..2782    +  misc_feature   cPPT/CTS: central polypurine tract and central termination sequence of HIV-1
   2847..2913    +  CDS            small t antigen (fragment): SV40 (simian virus 40) small t antigen
   2920..4098    +  promoter       EF-1α promoter: strong constitutive promoter for human elongation factor EF-1α
   4119..4136    +  protein_bind   attB1 (fragment): mutant version of attB; core recombination site for the Gateway® BP reaction BP Clonase™
   4142..6268    +  CDS            SSRP1: SSRP1_HUMAN - Also known as FACT80. Experimental evidence at protein level: Swiss-Prot protein existence level 1. Component of the FACT complex, a general chromatin factor that acts to reorganize nucleosomes. The FACT complex is involved in multiple processes that require DNA as a template such as mRNA elongation, DNA replication and DNA repair. During transcription elongation the FACT complex acts as a histone chaperone that both destabilizes and restores nucleosomal structure. It facilitates the passage of RNA polymerase II and transcription by promoting the dissociation of one histone H2A-H
   6270..6294    -  protein_bind   attB2: mutant version of attB; recombination site for the Gateway® BP reaction BP Clonase™
   6302..6343    +  CDS            V5 tag: epitope tag from simian virus 5
   6359..6412    +  promoter       U6 promoter (fragment): RNA polymerase III promoter for human U6 snRNA
   6454..7042    +  misc_feature   WPRE: woodchuck hepatitis virus posttranscriptional regulatory element
   7093..7112    +  misc_feature   cPPT/CTS (fragment): central polypurine tract and central termination sequence of HIV-1
   7114..7347    +  LTR            3' LTR (ΔU3): self-inactivating 3' long terminal repeat (LTR) from HIV-1
   7425..7546    +  polyA_signal   SV40 poly(A) signal: SV40 polyadenylation signal
   7586..7721    +  rep_origin     SV40 ori: SV40 origin of replication
   7742..7760    -  promoter       T7 promoter: promoter for bacteriophage T7 RNA polymerase
   7768..7923    +  CDS            lacZα (fragment): LacZα fragment of β-galactosidase; lacZ fragment
   7928..8356    +  rep_origin     f1 ori (sequence partly withheld): f1 bacteriophage origin of replication; arrow indicates direction of (+) strand synthesis
   8409..8513    +  promoter       AmpR promoter: bla
   8514..9374    +  CDS            AmpR: β-lactamase; bla; confers resistance to ampicillin, carbenicillin, and related antibiotics
   9545..10133   +  rep_origin     ori: high-copy-number ColE1/pMB1/pBR322/pUC origin of replication
  10316..10408   +  CDS            lacI (fragment): lac repressor; lacI; The lac repressor binds to the lac operator to inhibit transcription in E. coli. This inhibition can be relieved by adding lactose or isopropyl-β-D-thiogalactopyranoside (IPTG).
  10421..10442   +  protein_bind   CAP binding site: CAP binding activates transcription in the presence of cAMP. E. coli catabolite activator protein
  10457..10487   +  promoter       lac promoter: promoter for the E. coli lac operon
  10495..10511   +  protein_bind   lac operator: The lac repressor binds to the lac operator to inhibit transcription in E. coli. This inhibition can be relieved by adding lactose or isopropyl-β-D-thiogalactopyranoside (IPTG). lac repressor encoded by lacI
  10556..10574   +  promoter       T3 promoter: promoter for bacteriophage T3 RNA polymerase
