[The description below was written by a language model from this plasmid's Addgene catalogue record and pLannotate feature annotations shown in this document.]
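Description:
TFORF3530 is a lentiviral mammalian expression plasmid built on the pLX_TRC317 backbone and carrying the human SSRP1 open reading frame, which encodes a subunit of the FACT histone chaperone complex that reorganizes nucleosomes during transcription elongation, replication and repair. It belongs to a barcoded transcription factor ORF collection in which each construct carries a unique 24-bp barcode, so that the overexpressed factor can be identified by sequencing in pooled screens. The barcode is not annotated as a separate feature in the table. In bacteria the plasmid is maintained through a high-copy ColE1/pUC-type origin and ampicillin resistance (AmpR). An f1 origin and remnants of a lacZα/lac promoter cloning region with T7 and T3 promoters also sit in the backbone. The depositor warns that the plasmid can recombine during propagation.

The viral cassette has a third-generation layout. An RSV promoter drives a truncated HIV-1 5' LTR, followed by the Ψ packaging signal with a gag fragment, the RRE for Rev-dependent export of the genomic RNA, a cPPT/CTS, and a self-inactivating ΔU3 3' LTR with a downstream SV40 polyadenylation signal. Within the proviral region, an SV40 early promoter/origin expresses puromycin N-acetyltransferase for selection of transduced cells. A separate EF-1α promoter drives SSRP1. The ORF was inserted by Gateway recombination and is flanked by attB1 and attB2 sites, with a C-terminal V5 epitope tag read through from attB2 for detection. A WPRE downstream enhances transcript stability and expression. The construct is used for constitutive SSRP1 overexpression, individually or within pooled transcription factor screens such as directed differentiation studies.
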