Addgene plasmid #145006: TFORF3530
Purpose: Lentiviral vector for overexpressing transcription factor ORFs with unique 24-bp barcodes. Barcodes facilitate identification of transcription factors in pooled screens.
Depositing lab: Feng Zhang. Depositing organization: Broad Institute. Publication: A transcription factor atlas of directed differentiation. Joung J, Ma S, Tay T, Geiger-Schuller KR, Kirchgatterer PC, Verdine VK, Guo B, Arias-Garcia MA, Allen WE, Singh A, Kuksenko O, Abudayyeh OO, Gootenberg JS, Fu Z, Macrae RK, Buenrostro JD, Regev A, Zhang F. Cell. 2023 Jan 5;186(1):209-229.e26. doi: 10.1016/j.cell.2022.11.026. PubMed 36608654.
Backbone
  Vector backbone: pLX_TRC317
  Backbone manufacturer: Broad Institute Genetic Perturbation Platform
  Backbone size w/o insert (bp): 8264
  Vector type: Mammalian Expression, Lentiviral
  Selectable markers: Puromycin
Growth in bacteria
  Bacterial resistance: Ampicillin, 100 μg/mL
  Growth temperature: 37°C
  Growth strain: NEB Stable
  Copy number: High Copy
Gene/Insert
  Gene/Insert name: SSRP1
  Species: H. sapiens (human)
  Insert size (bp): 2333
  Entrez Gene: SSRP1 (a.k.a. FACT, FACT80, T160)
  Promoter: EF1a
  Tag / fusion protein: V5 (C terminal on insert)
  Cloning method: Gateway Cloning
  Sequencing primers: 5′ GGGTGGAGACTGAAGTTAGGCCAG; 3′ CACATAGCGTAAAAGGAGCAACATAG
Resource information
  A portion of this plasmid was derived from a plasmid made by: Broad Institute Genetic Perturbation Platform
Terms and licenses: Academic/Nonprofit Terms; Industry Terms: Not Available to Industry
Depositor comments: NM_003146.2 Please test multiple small colonies in case of plasmid recombination. To make this collection available in a timely manner, a portion of this collection was not fully sequenced by Addgene. If an Addgene verified full plasmid sequence is not available, please contact us prior to placing an order to request the full sequence.
How to cite: TFORF3530 was a gift from Feng Zhang (Addgene plasmid # 145006 ; http://n2t.net/addgene:145006 ; RRID:Addgene_145006)
