>Addgene plasmid #145006 | TFORF3530 | depositor partial sequence | sequence record 287133 | Insert
ATCGATTGATCAACAAGTTTGTACAAAAAAGTTGGCATGGCAGAGACACTGGAGTTCAACGACGTCTATC
AGGAGGTGAAAGGTTCCATGAATGATGGTCGACTGAGGTTGAGCCGTCAGGGCATCATCTTCAAGAATAG
CAAGACAGGCAAAGTGGACAACATCCAGGCTGGGGAGTTAACAGAAGGTATCTGGCGCCGTGTTGCTCTG
GGCCATGGACTTAAACTGCTTACAAAGAATGGCCATGTCTACAAGTATGATGGCTTCCGAGAATCGGAGT
TTGAGAAACTCTCTGATTTCTTCAAAACTCACTATCGCCTTGAGCTAATGGAGAAGGACCTTTGTGTGAA
GGGCTGGAACTGGGGGACAGTGAAATTTGGTGGGCAGCTGCTTTCCTTTGACATTGGTGACCAGCCAGTC
TTTGAGATACCCCTCAGCAATGTGTCCCAGTGCACCACAGGCAAGAATGAGGTGACACTGGAATTCCACC
AAAACGATGACGCAGAGGTGTCTCTCATGGAGGTGCGCTTCTACGTCCCACCCACCCAGGAGGATGGTGT
GGACCCTGTTGAGGCCTTTGCCCAGAATGTGTTGTCAAAGGCGGATGTAATCCAGGCCACGGGAGATGCC
ATCTGCATCTTCCGGGAGCTGCAGTGTCTGACTCCTCGTGGTCGTTATGACATTCGGATCTACCCCACCT
TTCTGCACCTGCATGGCAAGACCTTTGACTACAAGATCCCCTACACCACAGTACTGCGTCTGTTTTTGTT
ACCCCACAAGGACCAGCGCCAGATGTTCTTTGTGATCAGCCTGGATCCCCCAATCAAGCAAGGCCAAACT
CGCTACCACTTCCTGATCCTCCTCTTCTCCAAGGACGAGGACATTTCGTTGACTCTGAACATGAACGAGG
AAGAAGTGGAGAAGCGCTTTGAGGGTCGGCTCACCAAGAACATGTCAGGATCCCTCTATGAGATGGTCAG
CCGGGTCATGAAAGCACTGGTAAACCGCAAGATCACAGTGCCAGGCAACTTCCAAGGGCACTCAGGGGCC
CAGTGCATTACCTGTTCCTACAAGGCAAGCTCAGGACTGCTCTACCCGCTGGAGCGGGGCTTCATCTACG
TCCACAAGCCACCTGTGCACATCCGCTTCGATGAGATCTCCTTTGTCAACTTTGCTCGTGGTACCACTAC
TACTCGTTCCTTTGACTTTGAAATTGAGACCAAGCAGGGCACTCAGTATACCTTCAGCAGCATTGAGAGG
GAGGAGTACGGGAAACTGTTTGATTTTGTCAACGCGAAAAAGCTCAACATCAAAAACCGAGGATTGAAAG
AGGGCATGAACCCAAGCTACGATGAATATGCTGACTCTGATGAGGACCAGCATGATGCCTACTTGGAGAG
GATGAAGGAGGAAGGCAAGATCCGGGAGGAGAATGCCAATGACAGCAGCGATGACTCAGGAGAAGAAACC
GATGAGTCATTCAACCCAGGTGAAGAGGAGGAAGATGTGGCAGAGGAGTTTGACAGCAACGCCTCTGCCA
GCTCCTCCAGTAATGAGGGTGACAGTGACCGGGATGAGAAGAAGCGGAAACAGCTCAAAAAGGCCAAGAT
GGCCAAGGACCGCAAGAGCCGCAAGAAGCCTGTGGAGGTGAAGAAGGGCAAAGACCCCAATGCCCCCAAG
AGGCCCATGTCTGCATACATGCTGTGGCTCAATGCCAGCCGAGAGAAGATCAAGTCAGACCATCCTGGCA
TCAGCATCACGGATCTTTCCAAGAAGGCAGGCGAGATCTGGAAGGGAATGTCCAAAGAGAAGAAAGAGGA
GTGGGATCGCAAGGCTGAGGATGCCAGGAGGGACTATGAAAAAGCCATGAAAGAATATGAAGGGGGCCGA
GGCGAGTCTTCTAAGAGGGACAAGTCAAAGAAGAAGAAGAAAGTAAAGGTAAAGATGGAAAAGAAATCCA
CGCCCTCTAGGGGCTCATCATCCAAGTCGTCCTCAAGGCAGCTAAGCGAGAGCTTCAAGAGCAAAGAGTT
TGTGTCTAGTGATGAGAGCTCTTCGGGAGAGAACAAGAGCAAAAAGAAGAGGAGGAGGAGCGAGGACTCT
GAAGAAGAAGAACTAGCCAGTACTCCCCCCAGCTCAGAGGACTCAGCGTCAGGATCCGATGAGTACCCAA
CTTTCTTGTACAAAGTGGTTGATATCGGTAAGCCTATCCCTAACCCTCTCCTCGGTCTCGATTCTACGTA
GTAATGAACTAGTCCGTAACTTGAAAGTATTTCGATTTCTTGGCTTTATATATCTTGTGGAAAGGACGAA
GCTCTGTATGCGTACGATAACAA
