>Addgene plasmid #145006 | TFORF3530 | depositor partial sequence | sequence record 287134 | Barcode
AGCTCTGTATGCGTACGATAACAA
